>Addgene plasmid #156766 | pD649-HAsp-NECTIN1-Fc(DAPA)-AviTag-6xHis | addgene full sequence | sequence record 449666 | Addgene NGS Result
TTTCAATATTATTGAAGCATTTATCAGGGTTATTGTCTCATGAGCGGATACATATTTGAATGTATTTAGA
AAAATAAACAAATAGGGGTCAGTGTTACAACCAATTAACCAATTCTGAACATTATCGCGAGCCCATTTAT
ACCTGAATATGGCTCATAACACCCCTTGCTCATGACCAAAATCCCTTAACGTGAGTTACGCGCGCGTCGT
TCCACTGAGCGTCAGACCCCGTAGAAAAGATCAAAGGATCTTCTTGAGATCCTTTTTTTCTGCGCGTAAT
CTGCTGCTTGCAAACAAAAAAACCACCGCTACCAGCGGTGGTTTGTTTGCCGGATCAAGAGCTACCAACT
CTTTTTCCGAAGGTAACTGGCTTCAGCAGAGCGCAGATACCAAATACTGTTCTTCTAGTGTAGCCGTAGT
TAGCCCACCACTTCAAGAACTCTGTAGCACCGCCTACATACCTCGCTCTGCTAATCCTGTTACCAGTGGC
TGCTGCCAGTGGCGATAAGTCGTGTCTTACCGGGTTGGACTCAAGACGATAGTTACCGGATAAGGCGCAG
CGGTCGGGCTGAACGGGGGGTTCGTGCACACAGCCCAGCTTGGAGCGAACGACCTACACCGAACTGAGAT
ACCTACAGCGTGAGCTATGAGAAAGCGCCACGCTTCCCGAAGGGAGAAAGGCGGACAGGTATCCGGTAAG
CGGCAGGGTCGGAACAGGAGAGCGCACGAGGGAGCTTCCAGGGGGAAACGCCTGGTATCTTTATAGTCCT
GTCGGGTTTCGCCACCTCTGACTTGAGCGTCGATTTTTGTGATGCTCGTCAGGGGGGCGGAGCCTATGGA
AAAACGCCAGCAACGCGGCCTTTTTACGGTTCCTGGCCTTTTGCTGGCCTTTTGCTCACATGTTCTTTCC
TGCGTTATCCCCTGATTCTGTGGATAACCGTATTACCGCCTTTGAGTGAGCTGATACCGCTCGCCGCAGC
CGAACGACCGAGCGCAGCGAGTCAGTGAGCGAGGAAGCGGAAGGCGAGAGTAGGGAACTGCCAGGCATCA
AACTAAGCAGAAGGCCCCTGACGGATGGCCTTTTTGCGTTTCTACAAACTCTTTCTGTGTTGTAAAACGA
CGGCCAGTCTTAAGCTCGGGCCCCCTGGGCGGTTCTGATAACGAGTAATCGTTAATCCGCAAATAACGTA
AAAACCCGCTTCGGCGGGTTTTTTTATGGGGGGAGTTTAGGGAAAGAGCATTTGTCAGAATATTTAAGGG
CGCCTGTCACTTTGCTTGATATATGAGAATTATTTAACCTTATAAATGAGAAAAAAGCAACGCACTTTAA
ATAAGATACGTTGCTTTTTCGATTGATGAACACCTATAATTAAACTATTCATCTATTATTTATGATTTTT
TGTATATACAATATTTCTAGTTTGTTAAAGAGAATTAAGAAAATAAATCTCGAAAATAATAAAGGGAAAA
TCAGTTTTTGATATCAAAATTATACATGTCAACGATAATACAAAATATAATACAAACTATAAGATGTTAT
CAGTATTTATTATCATTTAGAATAAATTTTGTGTCGCCCTTAATTGTGAGCGGATAACAATTACGAGCTT
CATGCACAGTGGCGTTGACTCAATATTGGCCATTAGCCATATTATTCATTGGTTATATAGCATAAATCAA
TATTGGCTATTGGCCATTGCATACGTTGTATCTATATCATAATATGTACATTTATATTGGCTCATGTCCA
ATATGACCGCCATGTTGGCATTGATTATTGACTAGTTATTAATAGTAATCAATTACGGGGTCATTAGTTC
ATAGCCCATATATGGAGTTCCGCGTTACATAACTTACGGTAAATGGCCCGCCTGGCTGACCGCCCAACGA
CCCCCGCCCATTGACGTCAATAATGACGTATGTTCCCATAGTAACGCCAATAGGGACTTTCCATTGACGT
CAATGGGTGGAGTATTTACGGTAAACTGCCCACTTGGCAGTACATCAAGTGTATCATATGCCAAGTACGC
CCCCTATTGACGTCAATGACGGTAAATGGCCCGCCTGGCATTATGCCCAGTACATGACCTTATGGGACTT
TCCTACTTGGCAGTACATCTACGTATTAGTCATCGCTATTACCATGGTGATGCGGTTTTGGCAGTACATC
AATGGGCGTGGATAGCGGTTTGACTCACGGGGATTTCCAAGTCTCCACCCCATTGACGTCAATGGGAGTT
TGTTTTGGCACCAAAATCAACGGGACTTTCCAAAATGTCGTAACAACTCCGCCCCATTGACGCAAATGGG
CGGTAGGCGTGTACGGTGGGAGGTCTATATAAGCAGAGCTCGTTTAGTGAACCGTCAGATCGCCTGGAGA
CGCCATCCACGCTGTTTTGACCTCCATAGAAGACACCGGGACCGATCCAGCCTCCGCGGCCGGGAACGGT
GCATTGGAACGCGGATTCCCCGTGCCAAGAGTGACGTAAGTACCGCCTATAGAGTCTATAGGCCCACCCC
CTTGGCTTCGTTAGAACGCGGCTACAATTAATACATAACCTTATGTATCATACACATACGATTTAGGTGA
CACTATAGAATAACATCCACTTTGCCTTTCTCTCCACAGGTGTCCACTCCCAGGTCCAACTGCACCTCGG
TTCTATCGAAAACGCGCCTGCTAGCGCCACCATGAAGACCATCATTGCCCTGAGCTACATCTTCTGCCTG
GTGTTCGCTGCGGCCGCCCAGGTGGTGCAAGTGAATGACTCTATGTACGGCTTCATCGGCACCGACGTGG
TGCTGCACTGTAGCTTTGCCAATCCTCTGCCTAGCGTGAAGATCACCCAAGTGACCTGGCAGAAGTCCAC
CAACGGCAGCAAGCAGAACGTGGCCATCTACAACCCTAGCATGGGAGTGTCTGTGCTGGCCCCTTACCGC
GAGAGAGTGGAATTCCTGAGGCCTAGCTTCACCGACGGCACCATCAGACTGAGCCGGCTGGAACTGGAAG
ATGAGGGCGTGTACATCTGCGAGTTCGCCACCTTTCCTACCGGCAACAGAGAGAGCCAGCTGAACCTGAC
AGTGATGGCCAAGCCTACCAACTGGATCGAGGGAACACAGGCCGTGCTGAGAGCCAAGAAAGGCCAGGAT
GATAAGGTGCTGGTGGCCACATGTACCAGCGCCAATGGAAAGCCTCCTAGCGTGGTGTCCTGGGAGACAA
GACTGAAGGGCGAAGCCGAGTACCAAGAGATCAGAAACCCCAACGGCACCGTGACCGTGATCAGCAGATA
CAGACTGGTGCCTAGCAGAGAGGCCCATCAGCAGTCTCTGGCCTGCATCGTGAACTACCACATGGACCGG
TTCAAAGAGTCTCTGACCCTGAACGTGCAGTACGAGCCCGAAGTGACCATCGAGGGCTTCGACGGCAACT
GGTATCTGCAGAGAATGGACGTGAAGCTGACCTGCAAGGCCGATGCCAATCCACCAGCCACAGAGTACCA
CTGGACAACCCTGAATGGCAGCCTGCCTAAAGGCGTGGAAGCCCAGAACAGAACCCTGTTCTTCAAGGGC
CCCATCAACTATAGCCTGGCCGGCACCTATATCTGCGAGGCCACAAATCCTATCGGCACCAGATCCGGCC
AGGTGGAAGTGAACATCACCGAGTTTCCCTACACACCCTCTCCACCTGAACATGGTCGTAGAGCCGGACC
TGTGCCTACAGCTGGCGCGCCGGGCGGCGACAAGACCCACACCTGCCCCCCCTGCCCAGCTCCAGAACTG
CTGGGAGGGCCTTCCGTGTTCCTGTTCCCCCCCAAGCCCAAGGACACCCTGATGATCAGCAGGACCCCCG
AGGTGACCTGCGTGGTGGTGGCCGTGTCCCACGAGGACCCAGAGGTGAAGTTCAACTGGTACGTGGACGG
CGTGGAGGTGCACAACGCCAAGACCAAGCCCAGAGAGGAGCAGTACAACAGCACCTACAGGGTGGTGTCC
GTGCTGACCGTGCTGCACCAGGACTGGCTGAACGGCAAAGAATACAAGTGCAAAGTCTCCAACAAGGCCC
TGGCTGCCCCAATCGAAAAGACAATCAGCAAGGCCAAGGGCCAGCCACGGGAGCCCCAGGTGTACACCCT
GCCCCCCAGCCGGGAGGAGATGACCAAGAACCAGGTGTCCCTGACCTGTCTGGTGAAGGGCTTCTACCCC
AGCGATATCGCCGTGGAGTGGGAGAGCAACGGCCAGCCCGAGAACAACTACAAGACCACCCCCCCAGTGC
TGGACAGCGACGGCAGCTTCTTCCTGTACAGCAAGCTGACCGTGGACAAGTCCAGGTGGCAGCAGGGCAA
CGTGTTCAGCTGCAGCGTGATGCACGAGGCCCTGCACAACCACTACACCCAGAAGTCCCTGAGCCTGAGC
CCCGGCGGCAGCGGTCTTAATGATATTTTCGAGGCTCAGAAGATTGAGTGGCATGAACACCACCACCATC
ACCACTAAGGCCGGCCTGTAGTCACTGGCACAACGCGTTACCCGGTAAGCCAATCGGGTATACACGGTCG
TCATACTGCAGACAGGGTTCTTCTACTTTGCAAGATAGTCTTGAGTAGTAAAATAAATAGATAGAGAAAA
TCAGCCTCGACTGTGCCTTCTAGTTGCCAGCCATCTGTTGTTTGCCCCTCCCCCGTGCCTTCCTTGACCC
TGGAAGGTGCCACTCCCACTGTCCTTTCCTAATAAAATGAGGAAATTGCATCACAACACTCAACCCTATC
TCGGTCTATTCTTTTGATTTATAAGGGATTTTGCCGATTTCGGCCTATTGGTTAAAAAATGAGCTGATTT
AACAAAAATTTAACGCGAATTAATTCTGTGGAATGTGTGTCAGTTAGGGTGTGGAAAGTCCCCAGGCTCC
CCAGCAGGCAGAAGTATGCAAAGCATGCATCTCAATTAGTCAGCAACCAGGTGTGGAAAGTCCCCAGGCT
CCCCAGCAGGCAGAAGTATGCAAAGCATGCATCTCAATTAGTCAGCAACCATAGTCCCGCCCCTAACTCC
GCCCATCCCGCCCCTAACTCCGCCCAGTTCCGCCCATTCTCCGCCCCATGGCTGACTAATTTTTTTTATT
TATGCAGAGGCCGAGGCCGCCTCTGCCTCTGAGCTATTCCAGAAGTAGTGAGGAGGCTTTTTTGGAGGCC
TAGGCTTTTGCAAAAAGCTCCCGGGAGCTTGTATATCCATTTTCGGATCTGATCAGCACGTGTTGACAAT
TAATCATCGGCATAGTATATCGGCATAGTATAATACGACAAGGTGAGGAACTAAACCATGACCGAGTACA
AGCCCACGGTGCGCCTCGCCACCCGCGACGACGTCCCCAGGGCCGTACGCACCCTCGCCGCCGCGTTCGC
CGACTACCCCGCCACGCGCCACACCGTCGATCCGGACCGCCACATCGAGCGGGTCACCGAGCTGCAAGAA
CTCTTCCTCACGCGCGTCGGGCTCGACATCGGCAAGGTGTGGGTCGCGGACGACGGCGCCGCGGTGGCGG
TCTGGACCACGCCGGAGAGCGTCGAAGCGGGGGCGGTGTTCGCCGAGATCGGCCCGCGCATGGCCGAGTT
GAGCGGTTCCCGGCTGGCCGCGCAGCAACAGATGGAAGGCCTCCTGGCGCCGCACCGGCCCAAGGAGCCC
GCGTGGTTCCTGGCCACCGTCGGCGTCTCGCCCGACCACCAGGGCAAGGGTCTGGGCAGCGCCGTCGTGC
TCCCCGGAGTGGAGGCGGCCGAGCGCGCCGGGGTGCCCGCCTTCCTGGAGACATCCGCGCCCCGCAACCT
CCCCTTCTACGAGCGGCTCGGCTTCACCGTCACCGCCGACGTCGAGGTGCCCGAAGGACCGCGCACCTGG
TGCATGACCCGCAAGCCCGGTGCCTGACACGTGCTACGAGATTTCGATTCCACCGCCGCCTTCTATGAAA
GGTTGGGCTTCGGAATCGTTTTCCGGGACGCCGGCTGGATGATCCTCCAGCGCGGGGATCTCATGCTGGA
GTTCTTCGCCCACCCCAACTTGTTTATTGCAGCTTATAATGGTTACAAATAAAGCAATAGCATCACAAAT
TTCACAAATAAAGCATTTTTTTCACTGCATTCTAGTTGTGGTTTGTCCAAACTCATCAATGTATCTTATC
ATGTCTGTATACCGTCGACCTCTAGCTAGAGCTTGGCGTAATCATGGTCATTACCAATGCTTAATCAGTG
AGGCACCTATCTCAGCGATCTGTCTATTTCGTTCATCCATAGTTGCCTGACTCCCCGTCGTGTAGATAAC
TACGATACGGGAGGGCTTACCATCTGGCCCCAGCGCTGCGATGATACCGCGAGAACCACGCTCACCGGCT
CCGGATTTATCAGCAATAAACCAGCCAGCCGGAAGGGCCGAGCGCAGAAGTGGTCCTGCAACTTTATCCG
CCTCCATCCAGTCTATTAATTGTTGCCGGGAAGCTAGAGTAAGTAGTTCGCCAGTTAATAGTTTGCGCAA
CGTTGTTGCCATCGCTACAGGCATCGTGGTGTCACGCTCGTCGTTTGGTATGGCTTCATTCAGCTCCGGT
TCCCAACGATCAAGGCGAGTTACATGATCCCCCATGTTGTGCAAAAAAGCGGTTAGCTCCTTCGGTCCTC
CGATCGTTGTCAGAAGTAAGTTGGCCGCAGTGTTATCACTCATGGTTATGGCAGCACTGCATAATTCTCT
TACTGTCATGCCATCCGTAAGATGCTTTTCTGTGACTGGTGAGTACTCAACCAAGTCATTCTGAGAATAG
TGTATGCGGCGACCGAGTTGCTCTTGCCCGGCGTCAATACGGGATAATACCGCGCCACATAGCAGAACTT
TAAAAGTGCTCATCATTGGAAAACGTTCTTCGGGGCGAAAACTCTCAAGGATCTTACCGCTGTTGAGATC
CAGTTCGATGTAACCCACTCGTGCACCCAACTGATCTTCAGCATCTTTTACTTTCACCAGCGTTTCTGGG
TGAGCAAAAACAGGAAGGCAAAATGCCGCAAAAAAGGGAATAAGGGCGACACGGAAATGTTGAATACTCA
TATTCTTCCTT
Features (pLannotate 1.2.2; 21 found; start..end, strand, type, name):
    119..143     -  CDS            KanR (fragment): aminoglycoside phosphotransferase; aph(3')-Ia; confers resistance to kanamycin
    254..842     +  rep_origin     ori: high-copy-number ColE1/pMB1/pBR322/pUC origin of replication
   1067..1084    +  terminator     rrnB T2 terminator (fragment): transcription terminator T2 from the E. coli rrnB gene
   1109..1128    -  CDS            lacZα (fragment): LacZα fragment of β-galactosidase; lacZ fragment
   1584..1600    +  protein_bind   lac operator: The lac repressor binds to the lac operator to inhibit transcription in E. coli. This inhibition can be relieved by adding lactose or isopropyl-β-D-thiogalactopyranoside (IPTG). lac repressor encoded by lacI
   1843..2146    +  enhancer       CMV enhancer: human cytomegalovirus immediate early enhancer
   2147..2350    +  promoter       CMV promoter: human cytomegalovirus (CMV) immediate early promoter
   2486..2529    +  intron         CMV intron (fragment): modified intron A from human cytomegalovirus
   2581..2599    +  promoter       SP6 promoter: promoter for bacteriophage SP6 RNA polymerase
   2603..2640    +  CDS            IgH signal sequence (fragment): signal sequence from the mouse immunoglobulin heavy chain variable region
   2746..3723    +  CDS            NECTIN1 (fragment): NECT1_HUMAN - Also known as HVEC, PRR1, PVRL1. Experimental evidence at protein level: Swiss-Prot protein existence level 1. (Microbial infection) Acts as a receptor for herpes simplex virus 1/HHV-1, herpes simplex virus 2/HHV-2, and pseudorabies virus/PRV. From Homo sapiens (Human).
   3739..4416    +  CDS            IGHG1 (fragment): IGHG1_HUMAN - Experimental evidence at protein level: Swiss-Prot protein existence level 1. Constant region of immunoglobulin heavy chains. Immunoglobulins, also known as antibodies, are membrane-bound or secreted glycoproteins produced by B lymphocytes. In the recognition phase of humoral immunity, the membrane-bound immunoglobulins serve as receptors which, upon binding of a specific antigen, trigger the clonal expansion and differentiation of B lymphocytes into immunoglobulins- secreting plasma cells. Secreted immunoglobulins mediate the effector phase of humoral immunity, which results in
   4631..4742    +  polyA_signal   bGH poly(A) signal: bovine growth hormone polyadenylation signal
   4743..4851    +  rep_origin     f1 ori (fragment): f1 bacteriophage origin of replication; arrow indicates direction of (+) strand synthesis
   4865..5194    +  promoter       SV40 promoter: SV40 enhancer and early promoter
   5242..5289    +  promoter       EM7 promoter: synthetic bacterial promoter&nbsp
   5308..5907    +  CDS            PuroR (fragment): puromycin N-acetyltransferase; pac from Streptomyces; confers resistance to puromycin
   5917..6042    +  CDS            ble (fragment): BLE_KLEPN - Experimental evidence at protein level: Swiss-Prot protein existence level 1. Binding protein with a strong affinity to the bleomycin family of antibiotics. Binds to CL990; an antimitotic-antibiotic compound. From Klebsiella pneumoniae.
   6037..6158    +  polyA_signal   SV40 poly(A) signal: SV40 polyadenylation signal
   6211..7071    -  CDS            AmpR: β-lactamase; bla; confers resistance to ampicillin, carbenicillin, and related antibiotics
   7074..89      -  promoter       AmpR promoter (fragment) (across the origin): bla
