[The description below was written by a language model from this plasmid's Addgene catalogue record and pLannotate feature annotations shown in this document.]
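Description:
pD649-HAsp-NECTIN1-Fc(DAPA)-AviTag-6xHis is a mammalian expression plasmid of about 7.1 kb, built on the pD649 backbone, for producing the extracellular domain of human NECTIN1 (also known as PVRL1, HVEC or CD111) as a secreted Fc fusion protein. In E. coli it replicates from a high-copy ColE1/pUC-type origin and is selected with ampicillin through the bla gene. The feature table also shows an SV40 early promoter/EM7 promoter cassette driving a puromycin N-acetyltransferase gene, terminated by an SV40 poly(A) signal, which could allow puromycin selection in mammalian cells. Short matches to KanR, lacZα, ble, f1 ori and the rrnB terminator appear to be only small fragments.

Expression is driven by the CMV immediate-early enhancer and promoter, followed by a fragment of CMV intron A and an SP6 promoter upstream of the coding region. The name indicates an "HAsp" secretion leader, whereas the annotation software labels a short fragment in this region as an IgH-like signal sequence; the record does not resolve this. The roughly 975 bp NECTIN1 ectodomain is placed between retained NotI and AscI sites and reads into a human IgG1 Fc region carrying the D265A and P329A (DAPA) substitutions, which are generally used to reduce Fc effector binding. This is followed by an AviTag for site-specific biotinylation and a 6xHis tag for metal-affinity purification (both tags are listed in the catalogue but not annotated), with a bGH polyadenylation signal ending the transcript. The plasmid belongs to a collection made for screening human IgSF cell-surface protein interactions. The depositor cautions that some members may carry an IS4-like transposase insertion upstream of the CMV promoter; none is annotated here.
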