Addgene plasmid #156766: pD649-HAsp-NECTIN1-Fc(DAPA)-AviTag-6xHis
Purpose: Mammalian expression of cell-surface protein extracellular domain fused to Fc(DAPA)-Avi-6xHis. Protein is secreted from cells.
Depositing lab: Chris Garcia. Depositing organization: Stanford University. Publication: A Human IgSF Cell-Surface Interactome Reveals a Complex Network of Protein-Protein Interactions. Wojtowicz WM, Vielmetter J, Fernandes RA, Siepe DH, Eastman CL, Chisholm GB, Cox S, Klock H, Anderson PW, Rue SM, Miller JJ, Glaser SM, Bragstad ML, Vance J, Lam AW, Lesley SA, Zinn K, Garcia KC. Cell. 2020 Aug 20;182(4):1027-1043.e17. doi: 10.1016/j.cell.2020.07.025. PubMed 32822567.
Backbone
  Vector backbone: pD649
  Backbone size w/o insert (bp): 6106
  Vector type: Mammalian Expression
Growth in bacteria
  Bacterial resistance: Ampicillin, 100 μg/mL
  Growth temperature: 37°C
  Growth strain: DH5alpha
  Copy number: High Copy
Gene/Insert
  Gene/Insert name: NECTIN1 (alt name: NECT1)
  Species: H. sapiens (human)
  Insert size (bp): 975
  Mutation: Fc region of human IgG contains D265A and P329A mutations (DAPA)
  Entrez Gene: NECTIN1 (a.k.a. CD111, CLPED1, ED4, HIgR, HV1S, HVEC, OFC7, PRR, PRR1, PVRL1, PVRR, PVRR1, SK-12, nectin-1)
  Promoter: CMV/SP6
  Tag / fusion protein: Fc(DAPA)-AviTag-6xHis (C terminal on backbone)
  Cloning method: Restriction Enzyme; 5′ cloning site GCGGCCGC (not destroyed); 3′ cloning site GGCGCGCC (not destroyed)
  Sequencing primers: 5′ ATTTAGGTGACACTATAG; 3′ CACGTACCAGTTGAACTTCACC
Resource information
  A portion of this plasmid was derived from a plasmid made by: synthesis by ThermoFisher
Terms and licenses: Academic/Nonprofit Terms; Industry Terms: Not Available to Industry
Depositor comments: Some plasmids in this collection may have an IS4-like element ISVsa5 family transposase upstream of the CMV promoter.
How to cite: pD649-HAsp-NECTIN1-Fc(DAPA)-AviTag-6xHis was a gift from Chris Garcia (Addgene plasmid # 156766 ; http://n2t.net/addgene:156766 ; RRID:Addgene_156766)
