>Addgene plasmid #156766 | pD649-HAsp-NECTIN1-Fc(DAPA)-AviTag-6xHis | depositor partial sequence | sequence record 302642 | insert (extracellular domain)
CAGGTGGTGCAAGTGAATGACTCTATGTACGGCTTCATCGGCACCGACGTGGTGCTGCACTGTAGCTTTG
CCAATCCTCTGCCTAGCGTGAAGATCACCCAAGTGACCTGGCAGAAGTCCACCAACGGCAGCAAGCAGAA
CGTGGCCATCTACAACCCTAGCATGGGAGTGTCTGTGCTGGCCCCTTACCGCGAGAGAGTGGAATTCCTG
AGGCCTAGCTTCACCGACGGCACCATCAGACTGAGCCGGCTGGAACTGGAAGATGAGGGCGTGTACATCT
GCGAGTTCGCCACCTTTCCTACCGGCAACAGAGAGAGCCAGCTGAACCTGACAGTGATGGCCAAGCCTAC
CAACTGGATCGAGGGAACACAGGCCGTGCTGAGAGCCAAGAAAGGCCAGGATGATAAGGTGCTGGTGGCC
ACATGTACCAGCGCCAATGGAAAGCCTCCTAGCGTGGTGTCCTGGGAGACAAGACTGAAGGGCGAAGCCG
AGTACCAAGAGATCAGAAACCCCAACGGCACCGTGACCGTGATCAGCAGATACAGACTGGTGCCTAGCAG
AGAGGCCCATCAGCAGTCTCTGGCCTGCATCGTGAACTACCACATGGACCGGTTCAAAGAGTCTCTGACC
CTGAACGTGCAGTACGAGCCCGAAGTGACCATCGAGGGCTTCGACGGCAACTGGTATCTGCAGAGAATGG
ACGTGAAGCTGACCTGCAAGGCCGATGCCAATCCACCAGCCACAGAGTACCACTGGACAACCCTGAATGG
CAGCCTGCCTAAAGGCGTGGAAGCCCAGAACAGAACCCTGTTCTTCAAGGGCCCCATCAACTATAGCCTG
GCCGGCACCTATATCTGCGAGGCCACAAATCCTATCGGCACCAGATCCGGCCAGGTGGAAGTGAACATCA
CCGAGTTTCCCTACACACCCTCTCCACCTGAACATGGTCGTAGAGCCGGACCTGTGCCTACAGCT
